Addgene plasmid #73717: pMLS328
Purpose: C. elegans germline CRE expression vector
Depositing lab: Erik Jorgensen. Depositing organization: University of Utah. Publication: SapTrap, a Toolkit for High-Throughput CRISPR/Cas9 Gene Modification in Caenorhabditis elegans. Schwartz ML, Jorgensen EM. Genetics. 2016 Feb 2. pii: genetics.115.184275. 10.1534/genetics.115.184275 PubMed 26837755.
Backbone
  Vector backbone: pCFJ212
  Vector type: Worm Expression, Cre/Lox
  Selectable markers: Cbr-unc-119
Growth in bacteria
  Bacterial resistance: Ampicillin, 100 μg/mL
  Growth temperature: 37°C
  Growth strain: Top10
  Copy number: High Copy
Gene/Insert
  Gene/Insert name: 2xNLS-CRE
  Species: C. elegans (nematode)
  Insert size (bp): 2135
  Promoter: Peft-3
  Cloning method: Unknown
Terms and licenses: Academic/Nonprofit Terms; Industry Terms: Not Available to Industry
How to cite: pMLS328 was a gift from Erik Jorgensen (Addgene plasmid # 73717 ; http://n2t.net/addgene:73717 ; RRID:Addgene_73717)
