[The description below was written by a language model from this plasmid's Addgene catalogue record and pLannotate feature annotations shown in this document.]
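Description:
pMLS328 is a C. elegans expression plasmid for producing Cre recombinase in the germline, built on the pCFJ212 backbone and classed as a worm expression, Cre/Lox vector. In E. coli it is maintained as a high-copy plasmid through a ColE1/pUC-type origin and selected with ampicillin via the β-lactamase gene and its native promoter. An M13 phage origin and remnants of the lac promoter/operator and lacZα region are also annotated, carried over from the cloning vector lineage. For selection in worms the plasmid carries a Cbr-unc-119 marker, detected in the feature table as an unc-119 coding sequence. This marker is normally used to rescue the movement defect of unc-119 mutant animals and so identify transformants.

The payload is a 2xNLS-CRE insert driven by the eft-3 promoter (Peft-3), the regulatory region of the worm elongation factor 1α gene, and terminated by the tbb-2 3' region. The cassette is bracketed by Gateway attB4, attB1, attB2 and attB3 sites in the order promoter, coding sequence, terminator. This arrangement is the scar pattern of a three-fragment multisite Gateway assembly, although the catalogue lists the cloning method as unknown. A short egl-13 fragment lies immediately downstream of the Cre coding sequence. It most likely corresponds to one of the two nuclear localisation signals named in the insert, while the other is not separately annotated.

Nuclear-targeted Cre excises or rearranges DNA flanked by loxP sites. The plasmid comes from a toolkit for high-throughput CRISPR/Cas9 gene modification in C. elegans, but the record does not spell out the specific floxed targets or whether the plasmid is meant for transient or integrated expression.
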