Features (pLannotate 1.2.2; 19 found; start..end, strand, type, name):
    835..1344    -  rep_origin     M13 ori (sequence partly withheld): M13 bacteriophage origin of replication; arrow indicates direction of (+) strand synthesis
   1455..2043    +  rep_origin     ori: high-copy-number ColE1/pMB1/pBR322/pUC origin of replication
   2104..2125    +  protein_bind   CAP binding site: CAP binding activates transcription in the presence of cAMP. E. coli catabolite activator protein
   2140..2170    +  promoter       lac promoter: promoter for the E. coli lac operon
   2178..2194    +  protein_bind   lac operator: The lac repressor binds to the lac operator to inhibit transcription in E. coli. This inhibition can be relieved by adding lactose or isopropyl-β-D-thiogalactopyranoside (IPTG). lac repressor encoded by lacI
   4520..4537    -  misc_feature   P element 5' end (fragment): No description available
   4648..5490    +  CDS            unc-119: UN119_CAEEL - Experimental evidence at protein level: Swiss-Prot protein existence level 1. Myristoyl-binding protein that acts as a cargo adapter: specifically binds the myristoyl moiety of a subset of N-terminally myristoylated proteins and is required for their localization. Plays a key role in ciliary membrane localization of proteins. Required for the establishment or function of the nervous system. From Caenorhabditis elegans.
   5885..5905    +  protein_bind   attB4: mutant version of attB; core recombination site for the Gateway® BP reaction BP Clonase™
   5906..6505    +  promoter       eft-3 promoter: eft-3; promoter for the C. elegans elongation factor 1α gene (Mitrovich and Anderson, 2000)
   6514..6538    +  protein_bind   attB1: mutant version of attB; recombination site for the Gateway® BP reaction BP Clonase™
   6569..7596    +  CDS            Cre (fragment): site-specific recombinase Cre is a site-specific recombinase from bacteriophage P1. Recombination occurs at loxP sequences.
   7606..7680    +  CDS            egl-13 (fragment): EGL13_CAEEL - Also known as cog-2 From Caenorhabditis elegans.
   7688..7708    -  protein_bind   attB2: mutant version of attB; core recombination site for the Gateway® BP reaction BP Clonase™
   7714..8037    +  terminator     tbb-2 terminator: tbb-2; transcription terminator for the C. elegans tubulin beta-2 gene
   8041..8061    -  protein_bind   attB3: mutant version of attB; core recombination site for the Gateway® BP reaction BP Clonase™
   8065..8086    +  CDS            lacZα (fragment): LacZα fragment of β-galactosidase; lacZ fragment
   9604..9757    +  CDS            lacZα (fragment): LacZα fragment of β-galactosidase; lacZ fragment
   9841..9945    +  promoter       AmpR promoter: bla
   9946..793     +  CDS            AmpR (across the origin): β-lactamase; bla; confers resistance to ampicillin, carbenicillin, and related antibiotics
>Addgene plasmid #73717 | pMLS328 | depositor full sequence | sequence record 136585 | Full Sequence
TCACCCAGAAACGCTGGTGAAAGTAAAAGATGCTGAAGATCAGTTGGGTGCACGAGTGGGTTACATCGAA
CTGGATCTCAACAGCGGTAAGATCCTTGAGAGTTTTCGCCCCGAAGAACGTTCTCCAATGATGAGCACTT
TTAAAGTTCTGCTATGTGGCGCGGTATTATCCCGTGTTGACGCCGGGCAAGAGCAACTCGGTCGCCGCAT
ACACTATTCTCAGAATGACTTGGTTGAGTACTCACCAGTCACAGAAAAGCATCTTACGGATGGCATGACA
GTAAGAGAATTATGCAGTGCTGCCATAACCATGAGTGATAACACTGCGGCCAACTTACTTCTGACAACGA
TCGGAGGACCGAAGGAGCTAACCGCTTTTTTGCACAACATGGGGGATCATGTAACTCGCCTTGATCGTTG
GGAACCGGAGCTGAATGAAGCCATACCAAACGACGAGCGTGACACCACGATGCCTGTAGCAATGGCAACA
ACGTTGCGCAAACTATTAACTGGCGAACTACTTACTCTAGCTTCCCGGCAACAATTAATAGACTGGATGG
AGGCGGATAAAGTTGCAGGACCACTTCTGCGCTCGGCCCTTCCGGCTGGCTGGTTTATTGCTGATAAATC
TGGAGCCGGTGAGCGTGGGTCTCGCGGTATCATTGCAGCACTGGGGCCAGATGGTAAGCCCTCCCGTATC
GTAGTTATCTACACGACGGGGAGTCAGGCAACTATGGATGAACGAAATAGACAGATCGCTGAGATAGGTG
CCTCACTGATTAAGCATTGGTAACTGTCAGACCAAGTTTACTCATATATACTTTAGATTGATT
[38 nt withheld, positions 834-871]
A
[37 nt withheld, positions 873-909]
ATTTTGTTAAAATTCGCGTTAAATTTTTGTTAAATCAGCTCATTTTTTAACCAATAGGCCGAAATCGGCA
AAATCCCTTATAAATCAAAAGAATAGCCCGAGATAGGGT
[37 nt withheld, positions 1019-1055]
AAAGAACGTGGACTCCAACGTCAAAGG
[137 nt withheld, positions 1083-1219]
G
[125 nt withheld, positions 1221-1345]
AAAGGATCTAGGTGAAGATCCTTTTTGATAATCTCATGACCAAAATCCCTTAACGTGAGTTTTCGTTCCA
CTGAGCGTCAGACCCCGTAGAAAAGATCAAAGGATCTTCTTGAGATCCTTTTTTTCTGCGCGTAATCTGC
TGCTTGCAAACAAAAAAACCACCGCTACCAGCGGTGGTTTGTTTGCCGGATCAAGAGCTACCAACTCTTT
TTCCGAAGGTAACTGGCTTCAGCAGAGCGCAGATACCAAATACTGTTCTTCTAGTGTAGCCGTAGTTAGG
CCACCACTTCAAGAACTCTGTAGCACCGCCTACATACCTCGCTCTGCTAATCCTGTTACCAGTGGCTGCT
GCCAGTGGCGATAAGTCGTGTCTTACCGGGTTGGACTCAAGACGATAGTTACCGGATAAGGCGCAGCGGT
CGGGCTGAACGGGGGGTTCGTGCACACAGCCCAGCTTGGAGCGAACGACCTACACCGAACTGAGATACCT
ACAGCGTGAGCTATGAGAAAGCGCCACGCTTCCCGAAGGGAGAAAGGCGGACAGGTATCCGGTAAGCGGC
AGGGTCGGAACAGGAGAGCGCACGAGGGAGCTTCCAGGGGGAAACGCCTGGTATCTTTATAGTCCTGTCG
GGTTTCGCCACCTCTGACTTGAGCGTCGATTTTTGTGATGCTCGTCAGGGGGGCGGAGCCTATGGAAAAA
CGCCAGCAACGCGGCCTTTTTACGGTTCCTGGCCTTTTGCTGGCCTTTTGCTCACATGTAATGTGAGTTA
GCTCACTCATTAGGCACCCCAGGCTTTACACTTTATGCTTCCGGCTCGTATGTTGTGTGGAATTGTGAGC
GGATAACAATTTCACACAGGAAACAGCTATGACCATGGGTCACCCAAGGCGACAACGTAAGTGACTGAAG
GCATTAAAGGTACATGCGTCCGCGCAAGTGTCCGCTTTTGCTGGCCTAACAAGTAAGAGAAACAAGTAAG
AAAGAGTAAGAGAAAACTCACCCGAGGTGTCTCTTCTAGCAACCGCCTATTCAGATAATTTTAAGCCAGT
TCGAGAGTTATTTGTCGCATGGTATAGAAGCTCGTTATTTACATTAAATTTTTAGTCTTCCCGCAGAAGT
GGACGATGCGATGGGCTACTTCAAAAATCTGACGCCACGTGTCAAGGACCTTCACAAGAGCATGACAAAC
TTGGAAGATATTAGCAAGTGGCAGAAGAAGGCCAGTTTCTCTGGCACCCTTGAGAATTACTCGCGTCTCG
GTGACAAGATCAATGTGAAACCATTTATGGATGCTGTTGATGCTAGAATGGGTGCCGAAGCTGATGCCGT
GAAAGGGGTATAAAGCTACTGTTGCACGACGACTCACAGACTAATCATTCCAGGTCCTCGCGATTTGTGA
AAAATACAAGTCATTCTACCAAAACGAGGGAAAACTTCACGCGGACAGTATCGCCAATTTGAATAGGACT
CGGCTCGACATGGACAGTGCGGCGGATAAATATGCGAACAACGAGACTGAAGTTAACAAGACTCGTTTGG
ATAACAGTACCACGGAATTTGAAGTGGCTTGTGAGAGGTTTGTAGGTCTTTCGTAGGCACGATATCCTTA
TTTGAATGTGTTTCAGAATGCGAGAACTGGCGAACGGAATCAAGACAATTGAATCGAACCATTCTTCCTG
GCAAGACGGTCTTATGAAGGAGATTAAAGTGGCGTTGCGTAAATAAAGAAAGGATCCTCTTTGAAAATAA
AGATTTTCTACATTCACTTATTTTTTTAGCTTTATACTTTTCAGATCGAATGAACTGTTTCCAACGTTTC
CATATTAATTTTTTTTAGTTAAAAAAGTTGGGTATTAACAGTTTTGTTAACAGTTTTGTCTTCCGACAGA
TGTGAGACGGAAAAATGGCCAAAATTCGAGATTTTGACTAAAATCAGTGTAGCTTTTTCAAAATTTTGAA
CCGGCATGAAAAAGTTTGAAAAGTTTTCGAGAAGTTTCAATCCGTTCATTTGAGCCCATGTTGGGTCTAT
AAGATCAAAATCGCCCGAACTGTTAGTCCTCCTTTAAGTTACGATTATTAACAAAATGTCGCCTAAGTTT
AGTTTCACACTTGTCTCACACTAGTCGATGAACTGTGTGACTACTGTAGTGAGTACAGTAGGGCCCGTGT
AAAAATACAAAAACCAAGAAAAAGTAAACCAAAATAAAAAACGAATTTATTGTTCACTACAACCAAACTG
CAAAGTTCTTTTCTTACCCATCAGCTCAATCGTGTACTTGCGTGGAAACAAATATGGTAGCAAACTCACT
TCGTCTTTGAGCCAATTTATCCAAGTCCTTGTAAAAAGTATTCGAAAATTGTTAACGGATAAAATGTTTA
TTATAATATCAAAAACAATTTGTCAGTTGACCACTTTTTGATATATTTGACAGAAACCGGGATGAATTGG
CTCAAAGTTAGGGCGCCCTTCTATTACAGGGTTTCTGATAACAAACCGGTTATTAACTCCCAACAAGGGA
TGATTTCAATTCATCATGCTCAAATTGACCCAAATTAAGTTACATGACAAATTCATCGCCCTTTTCAACT
CTTCTTGGCTCATCATCTGTTATTCTGTTCCTATTCTGTCTGCACCCTATACCCCTTTGCATACTCTCTC
GTCATTCCTTTCTTGGATAGTGTCTTCTTCTCCCCAGCTCTGCTACTTCTATGACTTGCGCCCGCTGCTT
TTCCGCTCGTTCCTCTCCTCTCTGACGTCTTCTTCTGCTTCTTTTCTCCTTCCTTTTTCCCTTCTCAATC
TTCCTCTTTTTCCCATTTCTGTCAATCATTCGAAGAAGAAGAAGAAGAAGACCCTCATTCATTTCATTTT
TTTTTCTGTCGGTGTGTGCTGCTCGGTTAAGAGTGAGCTCTCTATTCCACGTCTTCTTCTTTTTCTTCTT
CGATTCGAATCAATCACTCCACCAAAACGCATTCGTTTTTGGGATTCACCCCGCGGTTCGCAATAGGTTT
CTTTTTCAAATTATTAGCGTTATAAATAGAAAAATGGTGGAGTTTCAATAAAAATGATAATTTACAAAGT
GTATTTTGATTACATGTACTCAAAAAGGTTGAAATTTTTCATACCAGTTTTCCGGAAATCCATCTGATAT
CATTATCGTATTTTTCTTTTTAAAAATGTTTTCAAAAAAAAACAAAATATAGCTGGTTATTTGGCACCCT
CTAATTACCATTTTCCTGTCACACCACACTCTTTTCCTTCTTCCACTTCTTTCCGTTTTCAGCCGCTTCC
AACCAAACCGATATGAAAGCCGAGCAACAACGATCGATTCCACCCGGCTCGGCGACCTTCCCGTCGCAGG
TGAGACTCAGAAAACTAGAGAAACCGCTCAACTAACTCTTGATATCCGATTTCATTCTTTTCTCTTTTCT
TTTTGTTGAACTTTTCCATATTTCCAGATGCCACGGCCACCACCAAGCACCGAACAAGGAATCACAACGG
AATCGGAGCTTGCGAAGAAAGCTCAAATCACTCCGAACGACGTTTTAGCACTTCCGGGAATCACTCAAGG
TATCTTGCTCCCTTTGGATTTCAGTTTAAAACATAAATTTAGGATTCTTATGCTCCCCATCTGCGAACAT
CTATAACATCGAGTTCACCAAGTTCCAAATCCGTGATCTGGACACTGAGCAAGTGCTTTTCGAGATCGCC
AAACCGGAGAACGATCAGGAGAATGATGAGTCGCCACAGGAGTCGGCAAGATACGTGCGTTATAGATTTG
CTCCAAACTTTTTGAAACTCAAAACGGTCGGAGCAACTGTGGAATTCAAAGTAGGAGACATCCCAATCCA
TCATTTCCGAATGATCGAACGTCACTTCTTCAAAGATCGCCTTCTGAAGTGTTTTGACTTTGAATTCGGA
TTCTGTATTCCGAATTCACGAAACAACTGTGAACATATCTATGAGTTCCCTCAACTCTCTCAACAACTCA
GTGAGTCATTATTCTAAAAAGTACAATTCAAAAGACTAATCTCTTTTTCAGTGGACGACATGATCAACAA
TCCAAACGAGACTCGTTCTGACAGCTTCTATTTCGTCGATAACAAACTCGTCATGCACAACAAAGCCGAC
TACTCATATGATGCATAAATATTTAATACAAAAATGTTCTGGATAATTATTCTGTCGAATAGAAAAAAAA
CTCCAAATGTGATTAAATTCCAATAATTCCTGTCTAGTTTGTTCCTTCCCCTTCCCCTTCTCATGTTCAA
TGCATTCCTAAGCTTTTCAGTTCCCCCCTTGTTTCTATATTTTTTCGCTGTCCTGTCACACTCGCTAAAA
ACACTAATCACACGGAAATCTGTTTTCAATAAAAACTCCAACTTTAACTCATTTTCAATTTCAACTGAAA
GATTTTTTCATTAGAGAATGTCTAGAACTAGGCCCGGGCTACGTAATACGACTCACTTAAGGCCTTGACT
AGAGGGTACCAGAGCTCACCTAGGCAGGAACAGCTATGACCATGATTACGCCAAGCTATCAACTTTGTAT
AGAAAAGTTGGCACCTTTGGTCTTTTATTGTCAACTTCCATTGGTTCTTCCATTGTTTCTGTTAAATTAA
TGAATTTTTCATAAAATAAAGACATTATACAATATAAAAATGAAGAATTTATTGAAAATAAACTGCCAGA
GAGAAAAAGTATGCAACACTCCCGCCGAGAGTGTTTGAAATGGTGTACGGTACATTTTCGTGCTAGGAGT
TAGATGTGCAGGCAGCAACGAGAGGGGGAGAGATTTTTTTGGGCCTTGTGAAATTAACGTGAGTTTTCTG
GTCATCTGACTAATCATGTTGGTTTTTTGTTGGTTTATTTTGTTTTTATCTTTGTTTTTATCCAGATTAG
GAAATTTAAATTTTATGAATTTATAATGAGGTCAAACATTCAGTCCCAGCGTTTTTCCTGTTCTCACTGT
TTAGTCGAATTTTTATTTTAGGCTTTCAACAAATGTTCTAACTGTCTTATTTGTGACCTCACTTTTTATA
TTTTTTTAATTTTTAAAAATATTAGAAGTTTCTAGGATAATTTTTTCGACTTTTATTCTCTCTACCGTCC
GCACTCTTCTTACTTTTAAATTAAATTGTTTTTTTTTCAGTTGGGAAACACTTTGCTCACAAGTTTGTAC
AAAAAAGCAGGCTCCATGGGCGCACCCAAGAAGAAGAGGAAGGTGTCCAATTTACTGACCGTACACCAAA
ATTTGCCTGCATTACCGGTCGATGCAACGAGTGATGAGGTTCGCAAGAACCTGATGGACATGTTCAGGGA
TCGCCAGGCGTTTTCTGAGCATACCTGGAAAATGCTTCTGTCCGTTTGCCGGTCGTGGGCGGCATGGTGC
AAGTTGAATAACCGGAAATGGTTTCCCGCAGAACCTGAAGATGTTCGCGATTATCTTCTATATCTTCAGG
CGCGCGGTCTGGCAGTAAAAACTATCCAGCAACATTTGGGCCAGCTAAACATGCTTCATCGTCGGTCCGG
GCTGCCACGACCAAGTGACAGCAATGCTGTTTCACTGGTTATGCGGCGGATCCGAAAAGAAAACGTTGAT
GCCGGTGAACGTGCAAAACAGGCTCTAGCGTTCGAACGCACTGATTTCGACCAGGTTCGTTCACTCATGG
AAAATAGCGATCGCTGCCAGGATATACGTAATCTGGCATTTCTGGGGATTGCTTATAACACCCTGTTACG
TATAGCCGAAATTGCCAGGATCAGGGTTAAAGATATCTCACGTACTGACGGTGGGAGAATGTTAATCCAT
ATTGGCAGAACGAAAACGCTGGTTAGCACCGCAGGTGTAGAGAAGGCACTTAGCCTGGGGGTAACTAAAC
TGGTCGAGCGATGGATTTCCGTCTCTGGTGTAGCTGATGATCCGAATAACTACCTGTTTTGCCGGGTCAG
AAAAAATGGTGTTGCCGCGCCATCTGCCACCAGCCAGCTATCAACTCGCGCCCTGGAAGGGATTTTTGAA
GCAACTCATCGATTGATTTACGGCGCTAAGGATGACTCTGGTCAGAGATACCTGGCCTGGTCTGGACACA
GTGCCCGTGTCGGAGCCGCGCGAGATATGGCCCGCGCTGGAGTTTCAATACCGGAGATCATGCAAGCTGG
TGGCTGGACCAATGTAAATATTGTCATGAACTATATCCGTAACCTGGATAGTGAAACAGGGGCAATGGTG
CGCCTGCTGGAAGATGGCGATGGGAGCTCTATGAGCCGTAGACGAAAAGCGAATCCGACAAAACTGAGTG
AAAACGCGAAGAAGCTTGCCAAGGAAGTTGAAAATTAGTACCCAGCTTTCTTGTACAAAGTGGGATAAAT
GCAAAATCCTTTCAAGCATTCCCTTCTTCTCTATCACTCTTCTTTCTTTTTGTCAAAAAATTCTCTCGCT
AATTTATTTGCTTTTTTAATGTTATTATTTTATGACTTTTTATAGTCACTGAAAAGTTTGCATCTGAGTG
AAGTGAATGCTATCAAAATGTGATTCTGTCTGATGTACTTTCACAATCTCTCTTCAATTCCATTTTGAAG
TGCTTTAAACCCGAAAGGTTGAGAAAAATGCGAGCGCTCAAATATTTGTATTGTGTTCGTTGAGTGACCC
AACAAAAAGAGGAAACTTTATTGTGCCGCCAAGAAAAAAGTCTCACAACTTTATTATACATAGTTGATAA
TTCACTGGCCGTCGTTTTACACTCGAGACGTACGGTGCGCGCGATGCATTCGAAGATCTGCCCACTAGTG
AGTCGTATTATAAGTGCAAGTAAGATCAGTGTTTGTATTTAAGACACACGGCCAAATTTCTTATTTTCCT
GCTATTTTCTCCAAATATGATTAAAATTTGTTCATTTCAAAATTGCCTCCAACTTGTTTTGGGGCAAAAA
TTTCACAAAACTTCACAGCAAAATGTGAAACAATATTGCTATCTATTGAAAACATTAATGATAGTCGAGT
GACTTCTTGAACCAATACTCATCGCATCAAATGCCTTTTCTCGAATACTCTGTAATAATTGGCATATAAA
AACATACATACTCATCAGTTTGAAAGCTAACCTTTACCATAATCATTACTAAAATTGGATTTAAAGCCGG
ACACCAAGAAAAAAGATACGGTAGATAAACTGACAGATGAGAAGTCTCGATACGAAATAATGGCATTAGA
AAAGACACATAGAATGGAATGTGGATAGTGAGAAATGGTAGAATGAACTGAAAAATTGAGAATTTAAGGA
GAAATGTTATTTTTAAGCTGCTTTGCTTGAAACTTTGAATTTAAAATTTTAGAACAATTACTGTTTCAAA
ATATTTTTATTTTTATTTACTCCATTTGAAAAAAAAGCAACATTGCTTGTTCAATTTCTGTTATTGCCTT
ACCTGAACCATAAGTACCATATTCAATTGTTGTTGAGACTTCATCGAATTTGTACTCCGACTTCCCTTAT
GAATTTCGTATCTGATAATTGTCCAACAAACCATCGCAATTACTGTAGTTATCACTAGAACAGCCATTAT
ATAAATCGTACATGCCCATGAAATTGGGTCAGCAACAAAGTCATTCAACGTGTAATCATATCTTTCTAGT
GATGCAATTAAATATGCAGATTTTCCGATTCCATTCAGATTGTATACGATATATTCTGATAGTTGATCGT
CAGCAGCATCTGGGACATAGCCAAAGGTGATTAGAACTGTGGATATTAGAGAGACAATAAATGATATGAT
TGTGGTTGTAAGGACCACGTTTTTTTGTGTTCTCGTTGTTCTGAAAGTATAATTTGTAGATTCTTAAACT
CAGAATTTATCATATTTGAACTCCGCTGTTTTTGAATTAAGTAATAGCTGAAACAGTGAACATTAGTTTA
AAAATATAATTTTACAGGCACGCACAAACTTCGGTGTGGGTACGTATTACCTGCCTCCTATTGAATATTC
ATTGTTTAAACGTTTTCAGAAAAAAAGTGTACATGTTTTTTGGAGTATGATGATGATGTAGTCGCAAGGC
AGATATGAAATGTAGGTAACACAGTGCACAGATGCGTTTTTTGCCAACATCAAGGGTTGTAAGTAACTTT
TCAGAGAAAAACATATAGAAATTTTGTTTCAAGTATCGTATCAGTTTTTTTCTGATTAACTTATAAAAAG
AACTCTTCGACAATTTGAATGCTTAATTTAAAAAAATTAAGTCGAATATTTCAGCATGCCAATGATCAAC
TGGCCGTCGTTTTACAACGTCGTGACTGGGAAAACCCTGGCGTTACCCAACTTAATCGCCTTGCAGCACA
TCCCCCTTTCGCCAGCTGGCGTAATAGCGAAGAGGCCCGCACCGATCGCCCTTCCCAACAGTTGCGCAGC
CTGAATGGCGAATGGCGCTTCGCTTGGTAATAAAGCCCGCTTCGGCGGGCTTTTTTTTGTTAACTACGTC
AGGTGGCACTTTTCGGGGAAATGTGCGCGGAACCCCTATTTGTTTATTTTTCTAAATACATTCAAATATG
TATCCGCTCATGAGACAATAACCCTGATAAATGCTTCAATAATATTGAAAAAGGAAGAGTATGAGTATTC
AACATTTCCGTGTCGCCCTTATTCCCTTTTTTGCGGCATTTTGCCTTCCTGTTTTTGC
