>Addgene plasmid #73717 | pMLS328 | addgene partial sequence | sequence record 139511 | Mombaerts-901A 5'-TCCTGGCAGCGATCGCTATT-3'
TTTTCGGATCCGCCGCATAACCAGTGAAACAGCATTGCTGTCACTTGGTCGTGGCAGCCCGGACCGACGA
TGAAGCATGTTTAGCTGGCCCAAATGTTGCTGGATAGTTTTTACTGCCAGACCGCGCGCCTGAAGATATA
GAAGATAATCGCGAACATCTTCAGGTTCTGCGGGAAACCATTTCCGGTTATTCAACTTGCACCATGCCGC
CCACGACCGGCAAACGGACAGAAGCATTTTCCAGGTATGCTCAGAAAACGCCTGGCGATCCCTGAACATG
TCCATCAGGTTCTTGCGAACCTCATCACTCGTTGCATCGACCGGTAATGCAGGCAAATTTTGGTGTACGG
TCAGTAAATTGGACACCTTCCTCTTCTTCTTGGGTGCGCCCATGGAGCCTGCTTTTTTGTACAAACTTGT
GAGCAAAGTGTTTCCCAACTGAAAAAAAAACAATTTAATTTAAAAGTAAGAAGAGTGCGGACGGTAGAGA
GAATAAAAGTCGAAAAAATTATCCTAGAAACTTCTAATATTTTTAAAAATTAAAAAAATATAAAAAGTGA
GGTCACAAATAAGACAGTTAGAACATTTGTTGAAAGCCTAAAATAAAAATTCGACTAAACAGTGAGAACA
GGAAAAACGCTGGGACTGAATGTTTGACCTCATTATAAATTCATAAAATTTAAATTTCCTAATCTGGATA
AAAACAAAGATAAAAACAAAATAAACCAACAAAAAACCAACATGATTAGTCAGATGACCAGAAAACTCAC
GTTAATTTCACAAGGCCCAAAAAAATCTCTCCCCCTCTCGTTGCTGCCTGCACATCTAACTCCTAGCACG
AAAATGTACCGTACACCATTTCAAACACTCTCGGCGGGAGTGTTGCATACTTTTTCTCTCTGGCAGTTTA
TTTTCAATAAATTCTTCATTTTTATATTGTATAATGTCTTTATTTTATGAAA
