>Addgene plasmid #73717 | pMLS328 | addgene partial sequence | sequence record 139512 | M13pUC-Rev 5'-AGCGGATAACAATTTCACACAGG-3'
CCAAGGCGACAACGTAAGTGACTGAAGGCATTAAAGGTACATGCGTCCGCGCAAGTGTCCGCTTTTGCTG
GCCTAACAAGTAAGAGAAACAAGTAAGAAAGAGTAAGAGAAAACTCACCCGAGGTGTCTCTTCTAGCAAC
CGCCTATTCAGATAATTTTAAGCCAGTTCGAGAGTTATTTGTCGCATGGTATAGAAGCTCGTTATTTACA
TTAAATTTTTAGTCTTCCCGCAGAAGTGGACGATGCGATGGGCTACTTCAAAAATCTGACGCCACGTGTC
AAGGACCTTCACAAGAGCATGACAAACTTGGAAGATATTAGCAAGTGGCAGAAGAAGGCCAGTTTCTCTG
GCACCCTTGAGAATTACTCGCGTCTCGGTGACAAGATCAATGTGAAACCATTTATGGATGCTGTTGATGC
TAGAATGGGTGCCGAAGCTGATGCCGTGAAAGGGGTATAAAGCTACTGTTGCACGACGACTCACAGACTA
ATCATTCCAGGTCCTCGCGATTTGTGAAAAATACAAGTCATTCTACCAAAACGAGGGAAAACTTCACGCG
GACAGTATCGCCAATTTGAATAGGACTCGGCTCGACATGGACAGTGCGGCGGATAAATATGCGAACAACG
AGACTGAAGTTAACAAGACTCGTTTGGATAACAGTACCACGGAATTTGAAGTGGCTTGTGAGAGGTTTGT
AGGTCTTTCGTAGGCACGATATCCTTATTTGAATGTGTTTCAGAATGCGAGAACTGGCGAACGGAATCAA
GACAATTGAATCGAACCATTCTTCCTGGCAAGACGGTCTTATGAAGGAGATTAAAGTGGCGTTGCGTAAA
TAAAGAAAGGATCCTCTTTGAAAATAAAGATTTTCTACATTCACTTATTTTTTTAGCTTTATACTTTTCA
GATCGAATGAACTGTTTCCAACGTTTCCATATTAATTTTTTTTAGTTAAAAAAGTTGGGTATTAACAGTT
TTGTTAACAGTTTTGTCTTCCGACAGATGTGAGACGGAAAAATGGCCAAAATTCGAGATTTTGACTAAAA
TC
